>Addgene plasmid #232871 | mCherry-OSBP | addgene full sequence | sequence record 472704 | Addgene NGS Result
GAGGATCATCCAGCCGGCGTCCCGGAAAACGATTCCGAAGCCCAACCTTTCATAGAAGGCGGCGGTGGAA
TCGAAATCTCGTGATGGCAGGTTGGGCGTCGCTTGGTCGGTCATTTCGAACCCCAGAGTCCCGCTCAGAA
GAACTCGTCAAGAAGGCGATAGAAGGCGATGCGCTGCGAATCGGGAGCGGCGATACCGTAAAGCACGAGG
AAGCGGTCAGCCCATTCGCCGCCAAGCTCTTCAGCAATATCACGGGTAGCCAACGCTATGTCCTGATAGC
GGTCCGCCACACCCAGCCGGCCACAGTCGATGAATCCAGAAAAGCGGCCATTTTCCACCATGATATTCGG
CAAGCAGGCATCGCCATGGGTCACGACGAGATCCTCGCCGTCGGGCATGCTCGCCTTGAGCCTGGCGAAC
AGTTCGGCTGGCGCGAGCCCCTGATGCTCTTCGTCCAGATCATCCTGATCGACAAGACCGGCTTCCATCC
GAGTACGTGCTCGCTCGATGCGATGTTTCGCTTGGTGGTCGAATGGGCAGGTAGCCGGATCAAGCGTATG
CAGCCGCCGCATTGCATCAGCCATGATGGATACTTTCTCGGCAGGAGCAAGGTGAGATGACAGGAGATCC
TGCCCCGGCACTTCGCCCAATAGCAGCCAGTCCCTTCCCGCTTCAGTGACAACGTCGAGCACAGCTGCGC
AAGGAACGCCCGTCGTGGCCAGCCACGATAGCCGCGCTGCCTCGTCTTGCAGTTCATTCAGGGCACCGGA
CAGGTCGGTCTTGACAAAAAGAACCGGGCGCCCCTGCGCTGACAGCCGGAACACGGCGGCATCAGAGCAG
CCGATTGTCTGTTGTGCCCAGTCATAGCCGAATAGCCTCTCCACCCAAGCGGCCGGAGAACCTGCGTGCA
ATCCATCTTGTTCAATCATGCGAAACGATCCTCATCCTGTCTCTTGATCGATCTTTGCAAAAGCCTAGGC
CTCCAAAAAAGCCTCCTCACTACTTCTGGAATAGCTCAGAGGCCGAGGCGGCCTCGGCCTCTGCATAAAT
AAAAAAAATTAGTCAGCCATGGGGCGGAGAATGGGCGGAACTGGGCGGAGTTAGGGGCGGGATGGGCGGA
GTTAGGGGCGGGACTATGGTTGCTGACTAATTGAGATGCATGCTTTGCATACTTCTGCCTGCTGGGGAGC
CTGGGGACTTTCCACACCTGGTTGCTGACTAATTGAGATGCATGCTTTGCATACTTCTGCCTGCTGGGGA
GCCTGGGGACTTTCCACACCCTAACTGACACACATTCCACAGCTGGTTCTTTCCGCCTCAGGACTCTTCC
TTTTTCAATATTATTGAAGCATTTATCAGGGTTATTGTCTCATGAGCGGATACATATTTGAATGTATTTA
GAAAAATAAACAAATAGGGGTTCCGCGCACATTTCCCCGAAAAGTGCCACCTG
[124 nt withheld, positions 1454-1577]
C
[91 nt withheld, positions 1579-1669]
A
[49 nt withheld, positions 1671-1719]
CCTTTGACGTTGGAGTCCACGTTCTTT
[37 nt withheld, positions 1747-1783]
ACCCTATCTCGGTCTATTCTTTTGATTTATAAGGGATTTTGCCGATTTCGGCCTATTGGTTAAAAAATGA
GCTGATTTAACAAAAATTTAACGCGAATTTTAACAAAATATTAACGCTTACAATTTACGCCTTAAGATAC
ATTGATGAGTTTGGACAAACCACAACTAGAATGCAGTGAAAAAAATGCTTTATTTGTGAAATTTGTGATG
CTATTGCTTTATTTGTAACCATTATAAGCTGCAATAAACAAGTTAACAACAACAATTGCATTCATTTTAT
GTTTCAGGTTCAGGGGGAGGTGTGGGAGGTTTTTTAAAGCAAGTAAAACCTCTACAAATGTGGTATGGCT
GATTATGATCAGTTATCTAGATCCGGTGGATCCTCAGAAAATGTCCGGGCATGAGCTCCAGTCCTGTTTT
TCTTTACACTCCCAGTATTCTCCCCTATAAATATGGGTTAACTCCTTGGTAACAGGGTCCTTCTTCCGCT
CAAACCACAGTGCCTTATAGGGATCATATGGTGTGCCATCCTCTGTGGCTTTCATAGCTTCCGCTTCTCT
CTTCTTTCTGGAAAGTCTTTGTTTTTCCTCCAGGCGCTGCTTCTCCGCATTTGCTTCATCCCAGCGTCCA
TTTTCCATCAGTCTCTGGTCAGGTCGTAACCGGCTGTCTGTGGGGGCAGTGCCACTTTCCCAAGCATTGA
GAGTCAGAGCAAGCTCTGAGAAGTAGTACATGTTTTCTGCATTCTTCGGTAAAGGATTCCTTTTCCACAG
CATGACCCTGCTTTCCTCTGCTTCATGGCCTCTCTGTCGAGCATCACCCCCATTTTCCCCAATGACTGGC
TGTACTTTGAAACATTCCATTTTCTCATCCCACGTCCCCAGAAGAGCAAAGTGGACTTTTCCTGATGGAT
CTGTCACTTCCCCCGTCACCTTTCTTGCTACATCCCGAGAGAAGTAGCTATAAGGAACAAATTTAAGATT
ACACTTGTCTCCTGTCTTGTGATTCACAATATCAATTTCGCCAGACTGATCTATCCACAACTTGCCCACA
ATAATGTTGTGTACAGTTGTGGTAACTTTCTTCCAAGTGTAGTGGTGCCCAGTTGCATGGAAAATACAAT
GAATGGTACCGAGGGGCATAATGGAGAGGTATTTGCCTCGAAACTTGCTGGTGATTTTGATTTCCTGACG
CAATGTCCAGCCATTTTTGGACTCAGCATGGTGCGCAGCAGCAGGGGGATGATGACTCACCTGTTCACAG
AGGGATCGGTACCCATTCTCCTCTAATCGGTCCAGCTCAAAGGTCTCCCCAAGCAGTGGGTTGAATGGCT
TACTGGTGCGGAAGACAGTAGTGGAGTAGGAGGACACGGTGAAAGCTGCAACATAACAGAGCTGTTCTAG
AGAATTCTCACATTTTGCAGCTCGGTCTAACAGCTCATGGTATTCCAGATCTTCAGTAAGGCGCTGAAGC
ATGGACAAGGGCTCATTAAAGTTTACCGGCATGGGGATCTTAGAGAGTTCTTTTCCAATGCAGTTCTTCA
TGATGCTCCATAAATTGAGGCTATAGTTTGGCTTGTATGGTATTCTGGTTCTCTTTTCCTTTTTGGTCTC
CTCCAGCTGATGCTTGTACTGTTCATCAAGGCTGATGTCACTGCTGGCTCCACTGATATTGCTGCCAGTA
CGTTTGTGGCCCAAATTTTCAGGCATGGTGATGATCTCAGGTGCATCAAAAAATTCATTCTCATCATCTT
CATCGCTCATGTCCCCTTTGCCAGAGCAGCACTGATCTTTACCAGAACCCACATTGCCAGGAGTGTTTGC
CGGCAGCACCGTGGCTCCTCGGAAGGCCCTCTCCAGGTGATTATGCTGCTTCGCCAGCTGCTCGAGGGTT
TCTTCCAGTCGGATACGCTGGTCTCTTTCATACTGTAGTGACTTTTGCCATTTTTTACTATGGGTCTGGG
CTAACATGAGGAAATCTCTGCAGGCGTTGATCATGGCATTGGATGTTATCCTAAAGAGTGTGGCTCGTTC
GTTGACCTGTTTGATCTTTTCATTGCTCTCAGCAGGCAACTTCAGGGACTCCAGCTCACTGAGAGAACGC
TGCAGAGCTGTGCCATGCTTAGCTATCAAGTCATTGCACGTGCTCAAGTCCTCTACTTTGCTAGAGAGGG
TCCGAAGGGTATTCTGCAGCTCAGTCTTGTCAGTTTGTGAGACAGACTCTTCATCTCCTGATTCATCTGA
CTCTGCCAGCATCTTCACAGCTTTGGCCTTGGCCAGTTCCAGGGCCGTCACCCAGCGCTGCCGCTCAACT
TCTGAACTAGCTTTCAGATGGTAGGTCTGAGCACCCCCATTGGAAATGATGAAGTTGCAGGAGTCCTCCA
CGGTGATGTTGGCTGTGGCGAGGTTGATGGTACCACGGCAGGTATGTCTCATTTCTGCCTTTGATCTGTA
GTAGCTCAGGAGCCCGTTGCTCAGCACGAACCATCGCCGCTGGTAGCCTTTGATATAATTGGTCCATTTG
AAGAGCCAGCCCTCTCGAGCCGAGCCCGAACCCCCAGCGCCCGAGCCGCCCGAGCCCCCAGTCGGCGGCG
CAGGGGCCGGGCCAGCCGCCGCCACTCCCCCGGCCCCCGGGCCCGGGCCTCCCGCCGCCGCCGCGACCAC
CGTCCCTGACGCGGCCCCGGAGCCTGGCCCCGCATCTCCGCGGCCGCCGCCTCCTCCCACCACTGGGGGA
CCGGCGCCGCCGCCGCCAAGTGCTGCAATGGCTGCCGGGCCTGGCCCCACCACTCCTCTCAGCTCCGTCG
CCGCCATGGAAGCTTGAGCTCGAGATCTCTTGTACAGCTCGTCCATGCCGCCGGTGGAGTGGCGGCCCTC
GGCGCGTTCGTACTGTTCCACGATGGTGTAGTCCTCGTTGTGGGAGGTGATGTCCAACTTGATGTTGACG
TTGTAGGCGCCGGGCAGCTGCACGGGCTTCTTGGCCTTGTAGGTGGTCTTGACCTCAGCGTCGTAGTGGC
CGCCGTCCTTCAGCTTCAGCCTCTGCTTGATCTCGCCCTTCAGGGCGCCGTCCTCGGGGTACATCCGCTC
GGAGGAGGCCTCCCAGCCCATGGTCTTCTTCTGCATTACGGGGCCGTCGGAGGGGAAGTTGGTGCCGCGC
AGCTTCACCTTGTAGATGAACTCGCCGTCCTGCAGGGAGGAGTCCTGGGTCACGGTCACCACGCCGCCGT
CCTCGAAGTTCATCACGCGCTCCCACTTGAAGCCCTCGGGGAAGGACAGCTTCAAGTAGTCGGGGATGTC
GGCGGGGTGCTTCACGTAGGCCTTGGAGCCGTACATGAACTGAGGGGACAGGATGTCCCAGGCGAAGGGC
AGGGGGCCACCCTTGGTCACCTTCAGCTTGGCGGTCTGGGTGCCCTCGTAGGGGCGGCCCTCGCCCTCGC
CCTCGATCTCGAACTCGTGGCCGTTCACGGAGCCCTCCATGTGCACCTTGAAGCGCATGAACTCCTTGAT
GATGGCCATGTTATCCTCCTCGCCCTTGCTCACCATGGTGGCACCGGTAGCGCTAGCGGATCTGACGGTT
CACTAAACCAGCTCTGCTTATATAGACCTCCCACCGTACACGCCTACCGCCCATTTGCGTCAATGGGGCG
GAGTTGTTACGACATTTTGGAAAGTCCCGTTGATTTTGGTGCCAAAACAAACTCCCATTGACGTCAATGG
GGTGGAGACTTGGAAATCCCCGTGAGTCAAACCGCTATCCACGCCCATTGATGTACTGCCAAAACCGCAT
CACCATGGTAATAGCGATGACTAATACGTAGATGTACTGCCAAGTAGGAAAGTCCCATAAGGTCATGTAC
TGGGCATAATGCCAGGCGGGCCATTTACCGTCATTGACGTCAATAGGGGGCGTACTTGGCATATGATACA
CTTGATGTACTGCCAAGTGGGCAGTTTACCGTAAATACTCCACCCATTGACGTCAATGGAAAGTCCCTAT
TGGCGTTACTATGGGAACATACGTCATTATTGACGTCAATGGGCGGGGGTCGTTGGGCGGTCAGCCAGGC
GGGCCATTTACCGTAAGTTATGTAACGCGGAACTCCATATATGGGCTATGAACTAATGACCCCGTAATTG
ATTACTATTAATAACTAATGCATGGCGGTAATACGGTTATCCACAGAATCAGGGGATAACGCAGGAAAGA
ACATGTGAGCAAAAGGCCAGCAAAAGGCCAGGAACCGTAAAAAGGCCGCGTTGCTGGCGTTTTTCCATAG
GCTCCGCCCCCCTGACGAGCATCACAAAAATCGACGCTCAAGTCAGAGGTGGCGAAACCCGACAGGACTA
TAAAGATACCAGGCGTTTCCCCCTGGAAGCTCCCTCGTGCGCTCTCCTGTTCCGACCCTGCCGCTTACCG
GATACCTGTCCGCCTTTCTCCCTTCGGGAAGCGTGGCGCTTTCTCATAGCTCACGCTGTAGGTATCTCAG
TTCGGTGTAGGTCGTTCGCTCCAAGCTGGGCTGTGTGCACGAACCCCCCGTTCAGCCCGACCGCTGCGCC
TTATCCGGTAACTATCGTCTTGAGTCCAACCCGGTAAGACACGACTTATCGCCACTGGCAGCAGCCACTG
GTAACAGGATTAGCAGAGCGAGGTATGTAGGCGGTGCTACAGAGTTCTTGAAGTGGTGGCCTAACTACGG
CTACACTAGAAGAACAGTATTTGGTATCTGCGCTCTGCTGAAGCCAGTTACCTTCGGAAAAAGAGTTGGT
AGCTCTTGATCCGGCAAACAAACCACCGCTGGTAGCGGTGGTTTTTTTGTTTGCAAGCAGCAGATTACGC
GCAGAAAAAAAGGATCTCAAGAAGATCCTTTGATCTTTTCTACGGGGTCTGACGCTCAGTGGAACGAAAA
CTCACGTTAAGGGATTTTGGTCATGAGATTATCAAAAAGGATCTTCACCTAGATCCTTTTAAATTAAAAA
TGAAGTTTTAAATCAATCTAAAGTATATATGAGTAACCTGAGGCTATGGCAGGGCCTGCCGCCCCGACGT
TGGCTGCGAGCCCTGGGCCTTCACCCGAACTTGGGGGGTGGGGTGGGGAAAAGGAAGAAACGCGGGCGTA
TTGGCCCCAATGGGGTCTCGGTGGGGTATCGACAGAGTGCCAGCCCTGGGACCGAACCCCGCGTTTATGA
ACAAACGACCCAACACCGTGCGTTTTATTCTGTCTTTTTATTGCCGTCATAGCGCGGGTTCCTTCCGGTA
TTGTCTCCTTCCGTGTTTCAGTTAGCCTCCCCCTAGGGTGGGCGAAGAACTCCAGCATGAGATCCCCGCG
CTG
Features (pLannotate 1.2.2; 15 found; start..end, strand, type, name):
    135..929     -  CDS            NeoR/KanR: aminoglycoside phosphotransferase from Tn5; aph(3')-II (or nptII); confers resistance to neomycin, kanamycin, and G418 (Geneticin®)
    964..1321    -  promoter       SV40 promoter: SV40 enhancer and early promoter
   1323..1427    -  promoter       AmpR promoter: bla
   1454..1882    +  rep_origin     f1 ori (sequence partly withheld): f1 bacteriophage origin of replication; arrow indicates direction of (+) strand synthesis
   1916..2037    -  polyA_signal   SV40 poly(A) signal: SV40 polyadenylation signal
   2060..2144    -  CDS            large T antigen (fragment): large T antigen from SV40 (simian virus 40)
   2170..4590    -  CDS            OSBP: OSBP1_HUMAN - Also known as OSBP1. Experimental evidence at protein level: Swiss-Prot protein existence level 1. Lipid transporter involved in lipid countertransport between the Golgi complex and membranes of the endoplasmic reticulum: specifically exchanges sterol with phosphatidylinositol 4-phosphate (PI4P), delivering sterol to the Golgi in exchange for PI4P, which is degraded by the SAC1/SACM1L phosphatase in the endoplasmic reticulum (PubMed:24209621). Binds cholesterol and a range of oxysterols including 25-hydroxycholesterol (PubMed:15746430, PubMed:17428193). Cholesterol binding promot
   4592..4611    -  misc_feature   MCS (fragment): multiple cloning site
   4612..5319    -  CDS            mCherry: mCherry is a basic (constitutively fluorescent) red fluorescent protein published in 2004, derived from Discosoma sp.. It is reported to be a very rapidly-maturing monomer with low acid sensitivity.
   5363..5566    -  promoter       CMV promoter: human cytomegalovirus (CMV) immediate early promoter
   5567..5870    -  enhancer       CMV enhancer: human cytomegalovirus immediate early enhancer
   6045..6633    -  rep_origin     ori: high-copy-number ColE1/pMB1/pBR322/pUC origin of replication
   6855..6871    +  polyA_signal   bGH poly(A) signal (fragment): bovine growth hormone polyadenylation signal
   6962..7009    -  polyA_signal   HSV TK poly(A) signal: herpes simplex virus thymidine kinase polyadenylation signal (Cole and Stacy, 1985)
   7068..114     -  CDS            ble (fragment) (across the origin): BLE_KLEPN - Experimental evidence at protein level: Swiss-Prot protein existence level 1. Binding protein with a strong affinity to the bleomycin family of antibiotics. Binds to CL990; an antimitotic-antibiotic compound. From Klebsiella pneumoniae.
