[The description below was written by a language model from this plasmid's Addgene catalogue record and pLannotate feature annotations shown in this document.]
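Description:
mCherry-OSBP is a mammalian expression plasmid of about 7.1 kb, built on the pmCherry-C1 backbone, that produces human oxysterol-binding protein (OSBP, also called OSBP1) fused at its N terminus to the red fluorescent protein mCherry. Transcription is driven by the human cytomegalovirus immediate-early enhancer and promoter. The mCherry coding sequence lies directly downstream, followed by a short remnant of the multiple cloning site that acts as a linker, then the OSBP open reading frame. An SV40 polyadenylation signal terminates the transcript. A small large T antigen fragment annotated next to this signal is most likely just part of the SV40 sequence that carries it.

The plasmid is propagated in E. coli through a high-copy ColE1/pUC-type origin and selected with kanamycin. The Tn5 aminoglycoside phosphotransferase gene (NeoR/KanR) sits behind tandem bacterial (bla) and SV40 early promoters and ends in an HSV TK polyadenylation signal. This arrangement lets the same marker confer kanamycin resistance in bacteria and G418 resistance in transfected mammalian cells. An f1 origin is also present, which allows single-stranded DNA production. The short ble and bGH poly(A) fragments in the annotation appear to be partial matches within backbone sequence rather than functional elements.

OSBP is a lipid transfer protein that exchanges sterol for phosphatidylinositol 4-phosphate between the endoplasmic reticulum and Golgi membranes. The fluorescent fusion allows its localisation and recruitment to membrane contact sites to be followed by live-cell or fixed-cell microscopy. The associated publication concerns ER–lysosome contacts that form after lysosome damage, which suggests the construct was used for imaging in that context, although the record itself states only that it expresses OSBP in mammalian cells.
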