Addgene plasmid #232871: mCherry-OSBP
Purpose: Expresses OSBP in mammalian cells
Depositing lab: Pietro De Camilli. Depositing organization: Yale University. Publication: The bridge-like lipid transport protein VPS13C/PARK23 mediates ER-lysosome contacts following lysosome damage. Wang X, Xu P, Bentley-DeSousa A, Hancock-Cerutti W, Cai S, Johnson BT, Tonelli F, Shao L, Talaia G, Alessi DR, Ferguson SM, De Camilli P. Nat Cell Biol. 2025 May;27(5):776-789. doi: 10.1038/s41556-025-01653-6. Epub 2025 Apr 10. PubMed 40211074.
Backbone
  Vector backbone: pmCherry-C1
  Vector type: Mammalian Expression
Growth in bacteria
  Bacterial resistance: Kanamycin, 50 μg/mL
  Growth temperature: 37°C
  Growth strain: DH5alpha
  Copy number: Unknown
Gene/Insert
  Gene/Insert name: mCherry-OSBP
  Species: H. sapiens (human)
  Entrez Gene: OSBP (a.k.a. OSBP1)
  Tag / fusion protein: mCherry (N terminal on insert)
Terms and licenses: Academic/Nonprofit Terms; Industry Terms: Not Available to Industry
Depositor comments: Please visit https://doi.org/10.1101/2024.06.08.598070 for bioRxiv preprint.
How to cite: mCherry-OSBP was a gift from Pietro De Camilli (Addgene plasmid # 232871 ; http://n2t.net/addgene:232871 ; RRID:Addgene_232871)
